Addgene plasmid #178131: TARDBP_Halo_N_allele
Purpose: Donor vector for endogenous tagging of human TARDBP at the N-terminus with halotag
Depositing lab: iPSC Neurodegenerative Disease Initiative (iNDI) & Michael Ward.
Backbone
  Vector backbone: pUC57-BsaI-Free
  Vector type: Donor vector
Growth in bacteria
  Bacterial resistance: Ampicillin, 100 μg/mL
  Growth temperature: 37°C
  Growth strain: DH5alpha
  Copy number: High Copy
Gene/Insert
  Gene/Insert name: Halotag (alt name: TARDBP)
  Species: H. sapiens (human)
  Entrez Gene: TARDBP (a.k.a. ALS10, TDP-43)
  Cloning method: Unknown
Terms and licenses: Academic/Nonprofit Terms; Industry Terms: Not Available to Industry
How to cite: TARDBP_Halo_N_allele was a gift from iPSC Neurodegenerative Disease Initiative (iNDI) & Michael Ward (Addgene plasmid # 178131 ; http://n2t.net/addgene:178131 ; RRID:Addgene_178131)
