[The description below was written by a language model from this plasmid's Addgene catalogue record and pLannotate feature annotations shown in this document.]
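Description:
TARDBP_Halo_N_allele is a donor (repair template) plasmid built on the pUC57-BsaI-Free cloning backbone. It is designed for knocking a HaloTag coding sequence into the endogenous human TARDBP locus so that TDP-43 is expressed with an N-terminal HaloTag. The 4,374-nt plasmid is maintained in E. coli at high copy through a ColE1/pUC-type origin and selected with ampicillin via the β-lactamase gene and its native promoter. The other annotated bacterial elements are residual pUC-type backbone sequence and play no role in the tagging function. They comprise the lac promoter, operator and CAP site, and fragments of lacI, lacZα, rop and bom.

The payload is a roughly 880-bp open reading frame annotated as dhaA, the bacterial haloalkane dehalogenase from which HaloTag was engineered. A short unannotated gap follows, which may encode a linker, and then a fragment of the TARDBP coding sequence on the same strand. This arrangement matches a tag placed upstream of the beginning of the TDP-43 reading frame. The TARDBP fragment and the unannotated sequence on either side of the tag presumably act as homology arms for homology-directed repair. The record does not define the arm boundaries, and it does not name the nuclease or guide RNA to be used with the donor. No mammalian promoter, polyadenylation signal or eukaryotic selection marker is annotated, so expression of the fusion would depend on the native TARDBP regulatory elements after integration.

The resulting Halo–TDP-43 fusion can be covalently labelled with chloroalkane ligands. This allows imaging, pulse-chase or capture of the ALS-associated RNA-binding protein at endogenous expression levels, for example in human iPSC-derived models of neurodegeneration.
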