Features (pLannotate 1.2.2; 12 found; start..end, strand, type, name):
     19..35      -  protein_bind   lac operator: The lac repressor binds to the lac operator to inhibit transcription in E. coli. This inhibition can be relieved by adding lactose or isopropyl-β-D-thiogalactopyranoside (IPTG). lac repressor encoded by lacI
     43..73      -  promoter       lac promoter: promoter for the E. coli lac operon
     88..109     -  protein_bind   CAP binding site: CAP binding activates transcription in the presence of cAMP. E. coli catabolite activator protein
    122..214     -  CDS            lacI (fragment): lac repressor; lacI; The lac repressor binds to the lac operator to inhibit transcription in E. coli. This inhibition can be relieved by adding lactose or isopropyl-β-D-thiogalactopyranoside (IPTG).
    397..985     -  rep_origin     ori: high-copy-number ColE1/pMB1/pBR322/pUC origin of replication
   1156..2016    -  CDS            AmpR: β-lactamase; bla; confers resistance to ampicillin, carbenicillin, and related antibiotics
   2017..2121    -  promoter       AmpR promoter: bla
   2216..2251    +  CDS            rop (fragment): Rop protein, which maintains plasmids at low copy number; rop
   2353..2452    +  misc_feature   bom (fragment): basis of mobility region from pBR322
   2458..2615    -  CDS            lacZα (fragment): LacZα fragment of β-galactosidase; lacZ fragment
   3018..3896    +  CDS            dhaA: DHAA_PSEPV - Experimental evidence at protein level: Swiss-Prot protein existence level 1. Catalyzes hydrolytic cleavage of carbon-halogen bonds in halogenated aliphatic compounds, leading to the formation of the corresponding primary alcohols, halide ions and protons. Has a broad substrate specificity, as it is able to dehalogenate mono- and di- chlorinated and brominated alkanes (up to at least C10), and the two isomers of 1,3-dichloropropene to 3-chloroallyl alcohol; the highest activity was found with 1,2-dibromoethane, while no activity was observed with the analog 1,2-dichloroethane. Fro
   3951..4184    +  CDS            TARDBP (fragment): TADBP_HUMAN - Also known as TDP43. Experimental evidence at protein level: Swiss-Prot protein existence level 1. RNA-binding protein that is involved in various steps of RNA biogenesis and processing (PubMed:23519609). Preferentially binds, via its two RNA recognition motifs RRM1 and RRM2, to GU-repeats on RNA molecules predominantly localized within long introns and in the 3'UTR of mRNAs (PubMed:23519609, PubMed:24240615, PubMed:24464995). In turn, regulates the splicing of many non-coding and protein-coding RNAs including proteins involved in neuronal survival, as well as mRNAs that encode p
>Addgene plasmid #178131 | TARDBP_Halo_N_allele | addgene full sequence | sequence record 349327 | Addgene NGS Result
GCTGTTTCCTGTGTGAAATTGTTATCCGCTCACAATTCCACACAACATACGAGCCGGAAGCATAAAGTGT
AAAGCCTGGGGTGCCTAATGAGTGAGCTAACTCACATTAATTGCGTTGCGCTCACTGCCCGCTTTCCAGT
CGGGAAACCTGTCGTGCCAGCTGCATTAATGAATCGGCCAACGCGCGGGGAGAGGCGGTTTGCGTATTGG
GCGCTCTTCCGCTTCCTCGCTCACTGACTCGCTGCGCTCGGTCGTTCGGCTGCGGCGAGCGGTATCAGCT
CACTCAAAGGCGGTAATACGGTTATCCACAGAATCAGGGGATAACGCAGGAAAGAACATGTGAGCAAAAG
GCCAGCAAAAGGCCAGGAACCGTAAAAAGGCCGCGTTGCTGGCGTTTTTCCATAGGCTCCGCCCCCCTGA
CGAGCATCACAAAAATCGACGCTCAAGTCAGAGGTGGCGAAACCCGACAGGACTATAAAGATACCAGGCG
TTTCCCCCTGGAAGCTCCCTCGTGCGCTCTCCTGTTCCGACCCTGCCGCTTACCGGATACCTGTCCGCCT
TTCTCCCTTCGGGAAGCGTGGCGCTTTCTCATAGCTCACGCTGTAGGTATCTCAGTTCGGTGTAGGTCGT
TCGCTCCAAGCTGGGCTGTGTGCACGAACCCCCCGTTCAGCCCGACCGCTGCGCCTTATCCGGTAACTAT
CGTCTTGAGTCCAACCCGGTAAGACACGACTTATCGCCACTGGCAGCAGCCACTGGTAACAGGATTAGCA
GAGCGAGGTATGTAGGCGGTGCTACAGAGTTCTTGAAGTGGTGGCCTAACTACGGCTACACTAGAAGAAC
AGTATTTGGTATCTGCGCTCTGCTGAAGCCAGTTACCTTCGGAAAAAGAGTTGGTAGCTCTTGATCCGGC
AAACAAACCACCGCTGGTAGCGGTGGTTTTTTTGTTTGCAAGCAGCAGATTACGCGCAGAAAAAAAGGAT
CTCAAGAAGATCCTTTGATCTTTTCTACGGGGTCTGACGCTCAGTGGAACGAAAACTCACGTTAAGGGAT
TTTGGTCATGAGATTATCAAAAAGGATCTTCACCTAGATCCTTTTAAATTAAAAATGAAGTTTTAAATCA
ATCTAAAGTATATATGAGTAAACTTGGTCTGACAGTTACCAATGCTTAATCAGTGAGGCACCTATCTCAG
CGATCTGTCTATTTCGTTCATCCATAGTTGCCTGACTCCCCGTCGTGTAGATAACTACGATACGGGAGGG
CTTACCATCTGGCCCCAGTGCTGCAATGATACCGCGAGATCCACGCTCACCGGCTCCAGATTTATCAGCA
ATAAACCAGCCAGCCGGAAGGGCCGAGCGCAGAAGTGGTCCTGCAACTTTATCCGCCTCCATCCAGTCTA
TTAATTGTTGCCGGGAAGCTAGAGTAAGTAGTTCGCCAGTTAATAGTTTGCGCAACGTTGTTGCCATTGC
TACAGGCATCGTGGTGTCACGCTCGTCGTTTGGTATGGCTTCATTCAGCTCCGGTTCCCAACGATCAAGG
CGAGTTACATGATCCCCCATGTTGTGCAAAAAAGCGGTTAGCTCCTTCGGTCCTCCGATCGTTGTCAGAA
GTAAGTTGGCCGCAGTGTTATCACTCATGGTTATGGCAGCACTGCATAATTCTCTTACTGTCATGCCATC
CGTAAGATGCTTTTCTGTGACTGGTGAGTACTCAACCAAGTCATTCTGAGAATAGTGTATGCGGCGACCG
AGTTGCTCTTGCCCGGCGTCAATACGGGATAATACCGCGCCACATAGCAGAACTTTAAAAGTGCTCATCA
TTGGAAAACGTTCTTCGGGGCGAAAACTCTCAAGGATCTTACCGCTGTTGAGATCCAGTTCGATGTAACC
CACTCGTGCACCCAACTGATCTTCAGCATCTTTTACTTTCACCAGCGTTTCTGGGTGAGCAAAAACAGGA
AGGCAAAATGCCGCAAAAAAGGGAATAAGGGCGACACGGAAATGTTGAATACTCATACTCTTCCTTTTTC
AATATTATTGAAGCATTTATCAGGGTTATTGTCTCATGAGCGGATACATATTTGAATGTATTTAGAAAAA
TAAACAAATAGGGGTTCCGCGCACATTTCCCCGAAAAGTGCCACCTGACGTCTAAGAAACCATTATTATC
ATGACATTAACCTATAAAAATAGGCGTATCACGAGGCCCTTTCGTCTCGCGCGTTTCGGTGATGACGGTG
AAAACCTCTGACACATGCAGCTCCCGGAGACGGTCACAGCTTGTCTGTAAGCGGATGCCGGGAGCAGACA
AGCCCGTCAGGGCGCGTCAGCGGGTGTTGGCGGGTGTCGGGGCTGGCTTAACTATGCGGCATCAGAGCAG
ATTGTACTGAGAGTGCACCATATGCGGTGTGAAATACCGCACAGATGCGTAAGGAGAAAATACCGCATCA
GGCGCCATTCGCCATTCAGGCTGCGCAACTGTTGGGAAGGGCGATCGGTGCGGGCCTCTTCGCTATTACG
CCAGCTGGCGAAAGGGGGATGTGCTGCAAGGCGATTAAGTTGGGTAACGCCAGGGTTTTCCCAGTCACGA
CGTTGTAAAACGACGGCCAGTGAATTCAGCCAGTTAGGCTCCTCCTCTGCCTTCAGGATTACTTAACGAC
TAACCCGATTGTCATAAAATAGCTACTGTTTATTGTTCCCTTGCATACCCTAGCTTGTAACCAGCAAGCC
ACGTTGGACTCACAGTTACAGTTTCAGTACCTGACGCATCATAAGCCTTCAGGGAAAGTTTTTTGAATGA
ATGAACTGGCGAGGCATCACATTTTGATAGGAAATCACTACCCTTACCTTCACCTCGTCATTTTTCAGGG
ATAACCAATGCATATACGAATCCAGACAAGCATTTTTCTGGAAGTCAGAACTCTGACATGGTTTGGGTAT
TATCATTATAACGAAACAGTTATTCTGACATGAATGTTGTTCATTCATATCTCTTTTCTCTTTAGGAAAA
GTAAAAGATGGCCGAGATCGGCACCGGCTTTCCCTTCGATCCTCACTACGTGGAAGTGCTGGGCGAGAGA
ATGCACTATGTGGACGTGGGCCCCAGAGATGGAACCCCTGTGCTGTTTCTGCACGGCAACCCTACCAGCA
GCTACGTGTGGCGGAACATCATCCCTCACGTGGCCCCTACACACAGATGTATCGCCCCTGACCTGATCGG
CATGGGCAAGAGCGATAAGCCCGACCTGGGCTACTTCTTCGACGACCACGTGCGGTTCATGGACGCCTTT
ATTGAGGCCCTCGGCCTGGAAGAGGTGGTGCTGGTTATTCACGATTGGGGCAGCGCCCTGGGATTCCACT
GGGCCAAGAGAAACCCCGAGAGAGTGAAGGGAATCGCCTTCATGGAATTCATCAGGCCCATTCCTACCTG
GGACGAGTGGCCTGAGTTCGCCAGAGAGACATTCCAGGCCTTCAGAACCACCGACGTGGGCAGAAAGCTG
ATCATCGACCAGAACGTGTTCATCGAGGGCACCCTGCCTATGGGAGTCGTCAGACCACTGACCGAGGTGG
AAATGGACCACTACAGAGAGCCCTTTCTGAACCCCGTGGACCGGGAACCTCTTTGGAGATTCCCCAACGA
GCTGCCCATTGCCGGCGAGCCTGCTAATATTGTGGCCCTGGTGGAAGAGTACATGGACTGGCTGCATCAG
AGCCCCGTGCCTAAGCTGCTGTTTTGGGGAACACCCGGCGTGCTGATTCCTCCTGCTGAAGCTGCCAGAC
TGGCCAAGAGCCTGCCTAATTGCAAGGCCGTGGATATCGGCCCTGGCCTGAATCTGCTGCAAGAGGACAA
CCCCGATCTGATCGGCTCCGAGATTGCCAGATGGCTGAGCACCCTGGAAATCAGCGGAGGAGGAGGTTCT
GGAGGCGGTGGAAGTGGTGGCGGAGGTAGCTCTGAATATATTCGGGTAACCGAAGATGAGAACGATGAGC
CCATTGAAATACCATCGGAAGACGATGGGACGGTGCTGCTCTCCACGGTTACAGCCCAGTTTCCAGGGGC
GTGTGGGCTTCGCTACAGGAATCCAGTGTCTCAGTGTATGAGAGGTGTCCGGCTGGTAGAAGGAATTCTG
CATGCCCCAGATGCTGGCTGGGGAAATCTGGTGTATGTTGTCAACTATCCAAAAGGTTTGTTACCATTTG
GTTTTTGTAATCATGCTGAAGTGTGTTCAGGTGTGTGTCTCATCCATGGATCTTAGCCTCTTTTGGTGGC
AGAATGTCTCCTGAAACTTAAGTATTTCCTTGAACTTCAGTGTTAGACAAGTTTGGAAGACCACGAGTCT
AAATTTATGGAAGCTTGGCGTAATCATGGTCATA
