>Addgene plasmid #178131 | TARDBP_Halo_N_allele | depositor partial sequence | sequence record 345768 | insert
AGCCAGTTAGGCTCCTCCTCTGCCTTCAGGATTACTTAACGACTAACCCGATTGTCATAAAATAGCTACT
GTTTATTGTTCCCTTGCATACCCTAGCTTGTAACCAGCAAGCCACGTTGGACTCACAGTTACAGTTTCAG
TACCTGACGCATCATAAGCCTTCAGGGAAAGTTTTTTGAATGAATGAACTGGCGAGGCATCACATTTTGA
TAGGAAATCACTACCCTTACCTTCACCTCGTCATTTTTCAGGGATAACCAATGCATATACGAATCCAGAC
AAGCATTTTTCTGGAAGTCAGAACTCTGACATGGTTTGGGTATTATCATTATAACGAAACAGTTATTCTG
ACATGAATGTTGTTCATTCATATCTCTTTTCTCTTTAGGAAAAGTAAAAGATGGCCGAGATCGGCACCGG
CTTTCCCTTCGATCCTCACTACGTGGAAGTGCTGGGCGAGAGAATGCACTATGTGGACGTGGGCCCCAGA
GATGGAACCCCTGTGCTGTTTCTGCACGGCAACCCTACCAGCAGCTACGTGTGGCGGAACATCATCCCTC
ACGTGGCCCCTACACACAGATGTATCGCCCCTGACCTGATCGGCATGGGCAAGAGCGATAAGCCCGACCT
GGGCTACTTCTTCGACGACCACGTGCGGTTCATGGACGCCTTTATTGAGGCCCTCGGCCTGGAAGAGGTG
GTGCTGGTTATTCACGATTGGGGCAGCGCCCTGGGATTCCACTGGGCCAAGAGAAACCCCGAGAGAGTGA
AGGGAATCGCCTTCATGGAATTCATCAGGCCCATTCCTACCTGGGACGAGTGGCCTGAGTTCGCCAGAGA
GACATTCCAGGCCTTCAGAACCACCGACGTGGGCAGAAAGCTGATCATCGACCAGAACGTGTTCATCGAG
GGCACCCTGCCTATGGGAGTCGTCAGACCACTGACCGAGGTGGAAATGGACCACTACAGAGAGCCCTTTC
TGAACCCCGTGGACCGGGAACCTCTTTGGAGATTCCCCAACGAGCTGCCCATTGCCGGCGAGCCTGCTAA
TATTGTGGCCCTGGTGGAAGAGTACATGGACTGGCTGCATCAGAGCCCCGTGCCTAAGCTGCTGTTTTGG
GGAACACCCGGCGTGCTGATTCCTCCTGCTGAAGCTGCCAGACTGGCCAAGAGCCTGCCTAATTGCAAGG
CCGTGGATATCGGCCCTGGCCTGAATCTGCTGCAAGAGGACAACCCCGATCTGATCGGCTCCGAGATTGC
CAGATGGCTGAGCACCCTGGAAATCAGCGGAGGAGGAGGTTCTGGAGGCGGTGGAAGTGGTGGCGGAGGT
AGCTCTGAATATATTCGGGTAACCGAAGATGAGAACGATGAGCCCATTGAAATACCATCGGAAGACGATG
GGACGGTGCTGCTCTCCACGGTTACAGCCCAGTTTCCAGGGGCGTGTGGGCTTCGCTACAGGAATCCAGT
GTCTCAGTGTATGAGAGGTGTCCGGCTGGTAGAAGGAATTCTGCATGCCCCAGATGCTGGCTGGGGAAAT
CTGGTGTATGTTGTCAACTATCCAAAAGGTTTGTTACCATTTGGTTTTTGTAATCATGCTGAAGTGTGTT
CAGGTGTGTGTCTCATCCATGGATCTTAGCCTCTTTTGGTGGCAGAATGTCTCCTGAAACTTAAGTATTT
CCTTGAACTTCAGTGTTAGACAAGTTTGGAAGACCACGAGTCTAAATTTATGG
